>Addgene plasmid #148750 | pcDNA3.1-MS2-HA-HsNot4_1-274_AG | addgene full sequence | sequence record 316925 | Addgene NGS Result
GACATTGATTATTGACTAGTTATTAATAGTAATCAATTACGGGGTCATTAGTTCATAGCCCATATATGGA
GTTCCGCGTTACATAACTTACGGTAAATGGCCCGCCTGGCTGACCGCCCAACGACCCCCGCCCATTGACG
TCAATAATGACGTATGTTCCCATAGTAACGCCAATAGGGACTTTCCATTGACGTCAATGGGTGGAGTATT
TACGGTAAACTGCCCACTTGGCAGTACATCAAGTGTATCATATGCCAAGTACGCCCCCTATTGACGTCAA
TGACGGTAAATGGCCCGCCTGGCATTATGCCCAGTACATGACCTTATGGGACTTTCCTACTTGGCAGTAC
ATCTACGTATTAGTCATCGCTATTACCATGGTGATGCGGTTTTGGCAGTACATCAATGGGCGTGGATAGC
GGTTTGACTCACGGGGATTTCCAAGTCTCCACCCCATTGACGTCAATGGGAGTTTGTTTTGGCACCAAAA
TCAACGGGACTTTCCAAAATGTCGTAACAACTCCGCCCCATTGACGCAAATGGGCGGTAGGCGTGTACGG
TGGGAGGTCTATATAAGCAGAGCTCTCTGGCTAACTAGAGAACCCACTGCTTACTGGCTTATCGAAATTA
ATACGACTCACTATAGGGAGACCCAAGCTTGCCACCATGGCTTCTAACTTTACTCAGTTCGTTCTCGTCG
ACAATGGCGGAACTGGCGACGTGACTGTCGCCCCAAGCAACTTCGCTAACGGGGTCGCTGAATGGATCAG
CTCTAACTCGCGATCACAGGCTTACAAAGTAACCTGTAGCGTTCGTCAGAGCTCTGCGCAGAATCGCAAA
TACACCATCAAAGTCGAGGTGCCTAAAGTGGCAACCCAGACTGTTGGTGGTGAAGAGCTTCCTGTAGCCG
GATGGAGATCTTACTTAAATATGGAACTAACCATTCCAATTTTCGCCACGAATTCCGACTGCGAGCTTAT
TGTTAAGGCAATGCAAGGTCTCCTAAAAGATGGAAACCCGATTCCCTCGGCCATCGCGGCCAACTCCGGC
ATCTACGGAGGTGGAGGTGGATCTGGTGGATCTCCTCCACATATGGCTTACCCATACGATGTTCCAGATT
ACGCTCCTCCAAAGCTTGGATCCGAATTCCCGGGTCGACTCGAGATGTCTCGCAGTCCTGATGCGAAGGA
AGACCCTGTGGAGTGCCCTCTTTGCATGGAGCCCTTGGAGATAGATGATATCAACTTTTTCCCTTGCACC
TGTGGCTACCAGATTTGCCGATTTTGTTGGCATCGAATTCGCACTGATGAAAATGGGCTTTGTCCTGCAT
GTAGAAAGCCATATCCAGAAGACCCAGCAGTTTATAAACCACTCTCCCAGGAAGAGCTGCAAAGGATAAA
GAATGAGAAAAAACAGAAACAAAATGAGAGAAAACAGAAAATATCAGAAAATCGCAAACATTTGGCTAGT
GTACGTGTCGTACAAAAAAACCTCGTCTTTGTTGTAGGTTTATCTCAGCGCCTAGCAGACCCAGAGGTTT
TAAAACGACCAGAATATTTTGGGAAGTTTGGTAAAATACATAAAGTTGTCATCAATAATAGCACATCATA
TGCAGGCTCACAGGGTCCAAGTGCCAGTGCTTATGTAACCTATATCCGGTCAGAAGACGCTCTCAGAGCC
ATACAGTGTGTCAACAATGTGGTAGTAGATGGCAGAACACTTAAGGCATCTCTAGGTACAACAAAATACT
GCAGTTACTTCTTAAAGAATATGCAGTGTCCAAAACCTGACTGCATGTATCTTCATGAATTGGGGGATGA
GGCGGCCAGCTTCACAAAAGAGGAAATGCAGGCGGGTAAACACCAAGAATATGAACAGAAGCTACTTCAA
GAATTATATAAATTAAATCCCAATTTTCTTCAGCTATCTACGGGTTCAGTTGATAAAAATAAGAACAAAG
TGACACCACTGCAGAGGTATGATACCTAAGCGGCCGCCTAGAGGGCCCTATTCTATAGTGTCACCTAAAT
GCTAGAGCTCGCTGATCAGCCTCGACTGTGCCTTCTAGTTGCCAGCCATCTGTTGTTTGCCCCTCCCCCG
TGCCTTCCTTGACCCTGGAAGGTGCCACTCCCACTGTCCTTTCCTAATAAAATGAGGAAATTGCATCGCA
TTGTCTGAGTAGGTGTCATTCTATTCTGGGGGGTGGGGTGGGGCAGGACAGCAAGGGGGAGGATTGGGAA
GACAATAGCAGGCATGCTGGGGATGCGGTGGGCTCTATGGCTTCTGAGGCGGAAAGAACCAGCTGGGGCT
CTAGGGGGTATCCCC
[124 nt withheld, positions 2326-2449]
C
[91 nt withheld, positions 2451-2541]
A
[49 nt withheld, positions 2543-2591]
CCTTTGACGTTGGAGTCCACGTTCTTT
[37 nt withheld, positions 2619-2655]
ACCCTATCTCGGTCTATTCTTTTGATTTATAAGGGATTTTGCCGATTTCGGCCTATTGGTTAAAAAATGA
GCTGATTTAACAAAAATTTAACGCGAATTAATTCTGTGGAATGTGTGTCAGTTAGGGTGTGGAAAGTCCC
CAGGCTCCCCAGCAGGCAGAAGTATGCAAAGCATGCATCTCAATTAGTCAGCAACCAGGTGTGGAAAGTC
CCCAGGCTCCCCAGCAGGCAGAAGTATGCAAAGCATGCATCTCAATTAGTCAGCAACCATAGTCCCGCCC
CTAACTCCGCCCATCCCGCCCCTAACTCCGCCCAGTTCCGCCCATTCTCCGCCCCATGGCTGACTAATTT
TTTTTATTTATGCAGAGGCCGAGGCCGCCTCTGCCTCTGAGCTATTCCAGAAGTAGTGAGGAGGCTTTTT
TGGAGGCCTAGGCTTTTGCAAAAAGCTCCCGGGAGCTTGTATATCCATTTTCGGATCTGATCAAGAGACA
GGATGAGGATCGTTTCGCATGATTGAACAAGATGGATTGCACGCAGGTTCTCCGGCCGCTTGGGTGGAGA
GGCTATTCGGCTATGACTGGGCACAACAGACAATCGGCTGCTCTGATGCCGCCGTGTTCCGGCTGTCAGC
GCAGGGGCGCCCGGTTCTTTTTGTCAAGACCGACCTGTCCGGTGCCCTGAATGAACTGCAGGACGAGGCA
GCGCGGCTATCGTGGCTGGCCACGACGGGCGTTCCTTGCGCAGCTGTGCTCGACGTTGTCACTGAAGCGG
GAAGGGACTGGCTGCTATTGGGCGAAGTGCCGGGGCAGGATCTCCTGTCATCTCACCTTGCTCCTGCCGA
GAAAGTATCCATCATGGCTGATGCAATGCGGCGGCTGCATACGCTTGATCCGGCTACCTGCCCATTCGAC
CACCAAGCGAAACATCGCATCGAGCGAGCACGTACTCGGATGGAAGCCGGTCTTGTCGATCAGGATGATC
TGGACGAAGAGCATCAGGGGCTCGCGCCAGCCGAACTGTTCGCCAGGCTCAAGGCGCGCATGCCCGACGG
CGAGGATCTCGTCGTGACCCATGGCGATGCCTGCTTGCCGAATATCATGGTGGAAAATGGCCGCTTTTCT
GGATTCATCGACTGTGGCCGGCTGGGTGTGGCGGACCGCTATCAGGACATAGCGTTGGCTACCCGTGATA
TTGCTGAAGAGCTTGGCGGCGAATGGGCTGACCGCTTCCTCGTGCTTTACGGTATCGCCGCTCCCGATTC
GCAGCGCATCGCCTTCTATCGCCTTCTTGACGAGTTCTTCTGAGCGGGACTCTGGGGTTCGAAATGACCG
ACCAAGCGACGCCCAACCTGCCATCACGAGATTTCGATTCCACCGCCGCCTTCTATGAAAGGTTGGGCTT
CGGAATCGTTTTCCGGGACGCCGGCTGGATGATCCTCCAGCGCGGGGATCTCATGCTGGAGTTCTTCGCC
CACCCCAACTTGTTTATTGCAGCTTATAATGGTTACAAATAAAGCAATAGCATCACAAATTTCACAAATA
AAGCATTTTTTTCACTGCATTCTAGTTGTGGTTTGTCCAAACTCATCAATGTATCTTATCATGTCTGTAT
ACCGTCGACCTCTAGCTAGAGCTTGGCGTAATCATGGTCATAGCTGTTTCCTGTGTGAAATTGTTATCCG
CTCACAATTCCACACAACATACGAGCCGGAAGCATAAAGTGTAAAGCCTGGGGTGCCTAATGAGTGAGCT
AACTCACATTAATTGCGTTGCGCTCACTGCCCGCTTTCCAGTCGGGAAACCTGTCGTGCCAGCTGCATTA
ATGAATCGGCCAACGCGCGGGGAGAGGCGGTTTGCGTATTGGGCGCTCTTCCGCTTCCTCGCTCACTGAC
TCGCTGCGCTCGGTCGTTCGGCTGCGGCGAGCGGTATCAGCTCACTCAAAGGCGGTAATACGGTTATCCA
CAGAATCAGGGGATAACGCAGGAAAGAACATGTGAGCAAAAGGCCAGCAAAAGGCCAGGAACCGTAAAAA
GGCCGCGTTGCTGGCGTTTTTCCATAGGCTCCGCCCCCCTGACGAGCATCACAAAAATCGACGCTCAAGT
CAGAGGTGGCGAAACCCGACAGGACTATAAAGATACCAGGCGTTTCCCCCTGGAAGCTCCCTCGTGCGCT
CTCCTGTTCCGACCCTGCCGCTTACCGGATACCTGTCCGCCTTTCTCCCTTCGGGAAGCGTGGCGCTTTC
TCATAGCTCACGCTGTAGGTATCTCAGTTCGGTGTAGGTCGTTCGCTCCAAGCTGGGCTGTGTGCACGAA
CCCCCCGTTCAGCCCGACCGCTGCGCCTTATCCGGTAACTATCGTCTTGAGTCCAACCCGGTAAGACACG
ACTTATCGCCACTGGCAGCAGCCACTGGTAACAGGATTAGCAGAGCGAGGTATGTAGGCGGTGCTACAGA
GTTCTTGAAGTGGTGGCCTAACTACGGCTACACTAGAAGAACAGTATTTGGTATCTGCGCTCTGCTGAAG
CCAGTTACCTTCGGAAAAAGAGTTGGTAGCTCTTGATCCGGCAAACAAACCACCGCTGGTAGCGGTGGTT
TTTTTGTTTGCAAGCAGCAGATTACGCGCAGAAAAAAAGGATCTCAAGAAGATCCTTTGATCTTTTCTAC
GGGGTCTGACGCTCAGTGGAACGAAAACTCACGTTAAGGGATTTTGGTCATGAGATTATCAAAAAGGATC
TTCACCTAGATCCTTTTAAATTAAAAATGAAGTTTTAAATCAATCTAAAGTATATATGAGTAAACTTGGT
CTGACAGTTACCAATGCTTAATCAGTGAGGCACCTATCTCAGCGATCTGTCTATTTCGTTCATCCATAGT
TGCCTGACTCCCCGTCGTGTAGATAACTACGATACGGGAGGGCTTACCATCTGGCCCCAGTGCTGCAATG
ATACCGCGAGACCCACGCTCACCGGCTCCAGATTTATCAGCAATAAACCAGCCAGCCGGAAGGGCCGAGC
GCAGAAGTGGTCCTGCAACTTTATCCGCCTCCATCCAGTCTATTAATTGTTGCCGGGAAGCTAGAGTAAG
TAGTTCGCCAGTTAATAGTTTGCGCAACGTTGTTGCCATTGCTACAGGCATCGTGGTGTCACGCTCGTCG
TTTGGTATGGCTTCATTCAGCTCCGGTTCCCAACGATCAAGGCGAGTTACATGATCCCCCATGTTGTGCA
AAAAAGCGGTTAGCTCCTTCGGTCCTCCGATCGTTGTCAGAAGTAAGTTGGCCGCAGTGTTATCACTCAT
GGTTATGGCAGCACTGCATAATTCTCTTACTGTCATGCCATCCGTAAGATGCTTTTCTGTGACTGGTGAG
TACTCAACCAAGTCATTCTGAGAATAGTGTATGCGGCGACCGAGTTGCTCTTGCCCGGCGTCAATACGGG
ATAATACCGCGCCACATAGCAGAACTTTAAAAGTGCTCATCATTGGAAAACGTTCTTCGGGGCGAAAACT
CTCAAGGATCTTACCGCTGTTGAGATCCAGTTCGATGTAACCCACTCGTGCACCCAACTGATCTTCAGCA
TCTTTTACTTTCACCAGCGTTTCTGGGTGAGCAAAAACAGGAAGGCAAAATGCCGCAAAAAAGGGAATAA
GGGCGACACGGAAATGTTGAATACTCATACTCTTCCTTTTTCAATATTATTGAAGCATTTATCAGGGTTA
TTGTCTCATGAGCGGATACATATTTGAATGTATTTAGAAAAATAAACAAATAGGGGTTCCGCGCACATTT
CCCCGAAAAGTGCCACCTGACGTCGACGGATCGGGAGATCTCCCGATCCCCTATGGTGCACTCTCAGTAC
AATCTGCTCTGATGCCGCATAGTTAAGCCAGTATCTGCTCCCTGCTTGTGTGTTGGAGGTCGCTGAGTAG
TGCGCGAGCAAAATTTAAGCTACAACAAGGCAAGGCTTGACCGACAATTGCATGAAGAATCTGCTTAGGG
TTAGGCGTTTTGCGCTGCTTCGCGATGTACGGGCCAGATATACGCGTT
Features (pLannotate 1.2.2; 23 found; start..end, strand, type, name):
      1..380     +  enhancer       CMV enhancer: human cytomegalovirus immediate early enhancer
    381..584     +  promoter       CMV promoter: human cytomegalovirus (CMV) immediate early promoter
    580..613     +  LTR            5' LTR (truncated) (fragment): truncated 5' long terminal repeat (LTR) from HIV-1
    629..647     +  promoter       T7 promoter: promoter for bacteriophage T7 RNA polymerase
    670..1056    +  CDS            MS2: bacteriophage MS2 coat protein binds to a specific stem-loop structure in the viral RNA (Peabody, 1993)
   1099..1125    +  CDS            3xHA (fragment): three tandem HA epitope tags
   1165..1986    +  CDS            CNOT4 (fragment): CNOT4_HUMAN - Also known as NOT4. Experimental evidence at protein level: Swiss-Prot protein existence level 1. Has E3 ubiquitin ligase activity, promoting ubiquitination and degradation of target proteins (PubMed:11823428, PubMed:22159038, PubMed:26575292). Involved in activation of the JAK/STAT pathway (PubMed:11823428, PubMed:22159038). Catalyzes ubiquitination of methylated RBM15 (PubMed:26575292). Plays a role in quality control of translation of mitochondrial outer membrane-localized mRNA (PubMed:29861391). As part of the PINK1-regulated signaling, upon mitochondria damage, ubiquitinates
   2012..2030    -  promoter       SP6 promoter: promoter for bacteriophage SP6 RNA polymerase
   2056..2280    +  polyA_signal   bGH poly(A) signal: bovine growth hormone polyadenylation signal
   2284..2305    +  promoter       SV40 promoter (fragment): SV40 enhancer and early promoter
   2326..2754    +  rep_origin     f1 ori (sequence partly withheld): f1 bacteriophage origin of replication; arrow indicates direction of (+) strand synthesis
   2768..3097    +  promoter       SV40 promoter: SV40 enhancer and early promoter
   3164..3955    +  CDS            neo: KKA2_KLEPN - Also known as kan, nptII. Experimental evidence at protein level: Swiss-Prot protein existence level 1. Resistance to kanamycin, neomycin, paromomycin, ribostamycin, butirosin and gentamicin B. From Klebsiella pneumoniae.
   3979..4137    +  CDS            ble (fragment): BLE_KLEPN - Experimental evidence at protein level: Swiss-Prot protein existence level 1. Binding protein with a strong affinity to the bleomycin family of antibiotics. Binds to CL990; an antimitotic-antibiotic compound. From Klebsiella pneumoniae.
   4132..4253    +  polyA_signal   SV40 poly(A) signal: SV40 polyadenylation signal
   4326..4342    -  protein_bind   lac operator: The lac repressor binds to the lac operator to inhibit transcription in E. coli. This inhibition can be relieved by adding lactose or isopropyl-β-D-thiogalactopyranoside (IPTG). lac repressor encoded by lacI
   4350..4380    -  promoter       lac promoter: promoter for the E. coli lac operon
   4395..4416    -  protein_bind   CAP binding site: CAP binding activates transcription in the presence of cAMP. E. coli catabolite activator protein
   4429..4521    -  CDS            lacI (fragment): lac repressor; lacI; The lac repressor binds to the lac operator to inhibit transcription in E. coli. This inhibition can be relieved by adding lactose or isopropyl-β-D-thiogalactopyranoside (IPTG).
   4704..5292    -  rep_origin     ori: high-copy-number ColE1/pMB1/pBR322/pUC origin of replication
   5463..6323    -  CDS            AmpR: β-lactamase; bla; confers resistance to ampicillin, carbenicillin, and related antibiotics
   6324..6428    -  promoter       AmpR promoter: bla
   6487..6539    -  misc_feature   bom (fragment): basis of mobility region from pBR322
