[The description below was written by a language model from this plasmid's Addgene catalogue record and pLannotate feature annotations shown in this document.]
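Description:
pcDNA3.1-MS2-HA-HsNot4_1-274_AG is a mammalian expression plasmid of about 6.7 kb. The catalogue lists its backbone as unknown, but the name and feature layout are consistent with a pcDNA3.1-type vector. It is maintained in E. coli through a high-copy ColE1/pUC-type origin and selected with ampicillin via the β-lactamase gene. An f1 origin is also present. For selection in mammalian cells, the SV40 early promoter drives a neomycin/kanamycin phosphotransferase (neo) cassette terminated by an SV40 polyadenylation signal. Several short annotations (an HIV-1 LTR fragment, a ble fragment, a lacI fragment and a bom fragment) are partial matches and are probably backbone remnants rather than functional parts.

The expression cassette uses the human CMV immediate-early enhancer and promoter, with a bovine growth hormone polyadenylation signal downstream. T7 and SP6 promoters flank the insert. The annotated coding features run, in order, from the bacteriophage MS2 coat protein to an HA epitope (annotated as a fragment of a 3xHA tag) and then a fragment of human CNOT4 (NOT4) covering residues 1–274. The name implies that these form a single fusion protein. The depositor notes one silent mutation relative to the reference isoform. CNOT4 is an E3 ubiquitin ligase, and the associated publication concerns how metazoan NOT4 binds the CCR4-NOT complex through a CAF40-binding motif.

The MS2 coat protein binds a specific RNA stem-loop, so fusions of this kind are typically used to tether a protein to a reporter mRNA carrying MS2 binding sites and test its effect on that transcript. The HA tag allows detection or immunoprecipitation. The record itself states the purpose only as mammalian expression of this NOT4 fragment.
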