Addgene plasmid #148750: pcDNA3.1-MS2-HA-HsNot4_1-274_AG
Purpose: Mammalian Expression of HsNot4_1-274
Depositing lab: Elisa Izaurralde. Depositing organization: Max Planck Institute for Developmental Biology. Publication: A conserved CAF40-binding motif in metazoan NOT4 mediates association with the CCR4-NOT complex. Keskeny C, Raisch T, Sgromo A, Igreja C, Bhandari D, Weichenrieder O, Izaurralde E. Genes Dev. 2019 Feb 1;33(3-4):236-252. doi: 10.1101/gad.320952.118. Epub 2019 Jan 28. PubMed 30692204.
Backbone
  Vector backbone: Unknown
  Vector type: Mammalian Expression
Growth in bacteria
  Bacterial resistance: Ampicillin, 100 μg/mL
  Growth temperature: 37°C
  Growth strain: DH5alpha
  Copy number: High Copy
Gene/Insert
  Gene/Insert name: HsNot4_1-274
  Species: H. sapiens (human)
  Mutation: one silent mutation compared to the sequence given by variant 4 NCBI: NM_001190848.1 or Uniprot.: isoform 1 O95628-1
  Entrez Gene: CNOT4 (a.k.a. CLONE243, NOT4, NOT4H)
  Cloning method: Unknown
Terms and licenses: Academic/Nonprofit Terms; Industry Terms: Not Available to Industry
Depositor comments: Plasmids from this collection were made available to the research community and donated after the lab closed. Please note that the sequence provided by the depositing laboratory may be theoretical/predicted or based on Sanger sequencing results. There may be discrepancies between sequencing results obtained by Addgene and the depositor sequence. If an Addgene verified sequence is not available, please contact before placing your order to request that our lab fully sequence the plasmid.
How to cite: pcDNA3.1-MS2-HA-HsNot4_1-274_AG was a gift from Elisa Izaurralde (Addgene plasmid # 148750 ; http://n2t.net/addgene:148750 ; RRID:Addgene_148750)
